>Addgene plasmid #81819 | pDONR223_CPXCR1_WT | addgene full sequence | sequence record 169245 | Addgene NGS Result
CTTTCCTGCGTTATCCCCTGATTCTGTGGATAACCGTATTACCGCCTTTGAGTGAGCTGATACCGCTCGC
CGCAGCCGAACGACCGAGCGCAGCGAGTCAGTGAGCGAGGAAGCGGAAGAGCGCCCAATACGCAAACCGC
CTCTCCCCGCGCGTTGGCCGATTCATTAATGCAGCTGGCACGACAGGTTTCCCGACTGGAAAGCGGGCAG
TGAGCGCAACGCAATTAATACGCGTACCGCTAGCCAGGAAGAGTTTGTAGAAACGCAAAAAGGCCATCCG
TCAGGATGGCCTTCTGCTTAGTTTGATGCCTGGCAGTTTATGGCGGGCGTCCTGCCCGCCACCCTCCGGG
CCGTTGCTTCACAACGTTCAAATCCGCTCCCGGCGGATTTGTCCTACTCAGGAGAGCGTTCACCGACAAA
CAACAGATAAAACGAAAGGCCCAGTCTTCCGACTGAGCCTTTCGTTTTATTTGATGCCTGGCAGTTCCCT
ACTCTCGCGTTAACGCTAGCATGGATGTTTTCCCAGTCACGACGTTGTAAAACGACGGCCAGTCTTAAGC
TCGGGCCCCAAATAATGATTTTATTTTGACTGATAGTGACCTGTTCGTTGCAACAAATTGATGAGCAATG
CTTTTTTATAATGCCAACTTTGTACAAAAAAGTTGGCACCATGAGTTCTCCTACTAAAGAAGGAAGTGAT
ACAGCTGGAAATGCTCACAAAAATTCTGAAAATGAGCCTCCTAATGACTGTAGTACAGACATAGAGTCTC
CATCTGCTGATCCCAATATGATCTATCAGGTAGAAACCAACCCAATAAACAGGGAGCCAGGCACAGCAAC
CTCCCAGGAAGATGTTGTTCCTCAAGCAGCAGAAAACAGCGAGCTCGAAACAGAGATCCAAAAAGATCAA
CGAGAAGAAGATCTAAAAGAAGAGCTTCTTCTACTTCAGACCCCCATTCCCAGAAAATTGGTCTCTCACA
AGCCCTTAAATGATAGATCAAGATCCCACTCAGGGAAAGTTGAGATGAAAGCAAACAATTTCCCCATAAA
TCACAAAACTCGTTTTCGACTTTCAACTTCATGGAGAGTCCCATTTATTAACAGTCATGAGATAAGAAGT
ATGATTCTCCATCTGCTATGTGATAGATATTTCTCTCAGGCTGCAGGGTGTCAGAATACCATGTGGGTAA
AGCGAAAATATATAGCATGTCTTTACCATCCAAATAGTTTCACCCATCACGAGAGAGCCATAACATTTAG
AAGGCCTTCGAGGGTGCACTACTACCGTCCCCTCACTGAGAGAATGACATCAGGAAAATTTTGCAAATCA
ACTGACACTAAAGGGAAATGTAGATTCCGTGCTATTGTGAGGTCTGTGCTCTTTGTGTCACAGATACAAA
TTGAAAGTATTTTTAATATAAAAGGTTTTGTGGATATATTGACATATATCCATACCATGAATGTTATGAT
CACAAACACCAATAATGGTTGGAAATACTTTTGTCCCATCTGTGGAAGGCTTTTTAACACTTACTCTGAA
TTAAGACAACATTCATGCAGCTCTTCTGGGAATTGATTGCCAACTTTCTTGTACAAAGTTGGCATTATAA
GAAAGCATTGCTTATCAATTTGTTGCAACGAACAGGTCACTATCAGTCAAAATAAAATCATTATTTGCCA
TCCAGCTGATATCCCCTATAGTGAGTCGTATTACATGGTCATAGCTGTTTCCTGGCAGCTCTGGCCCGTG
TCTCAAAATCTCTGATGTTACATTGCACAAGATAAAAATATATCATCATGCCTCCTCTAGACCAGCCAGG
ACAGAAATGCCTCGACTTCGCTGCTACCCAAGGTTGCCGGGTGACGCACACCGTGGAAACGGATGAAGGC
ACGAACCCAGTGGACATAAGCCTGTTCGGTTCGTAAGCTGTAATGCAAGTAGCGTATGCGCTCACGCAAC
TGGTCCAGAACCTTGACCGAACGCAGCGGTGGTAACGGCGCAGTGGCGGTTTTCATGGCTTGTTATGACT
GTTTTTTTGGGGTACAGTCTATGCCTCGGGCATCCAAGCAGCAAGCGCGTTACGCCGTGGGTCGATGTTT
GATGTTATGGAGCAGCAACGATGTTACGCAGCAGGGCAGTCGCCCTAAAACAAAGTTAAACATTATGAGG
GAAGCGGTGATCGCCGAAGTATCGACTCAACTATCAGAGGTAGTTGGCGTCATCGAGCGCCATCTCGAAC
CGACGTTGCTGGCCGTACATTTGTACGGCTCCGCAGTGGATGGCGGCCTGAAGCCACACAGTGATATTGA
TTTGCTGGTTACGGTGACCGTAAGGCTTGATGAAACAACGCGGCGAGCTTTGATCAACGACCTTTTGGAA
ACTTCGGCTTCCCCTGGAGAGAGCGAGATTCTCCGCGCTGTAGAAGTCACCATTGTTGTGCACGACGACA
TCATTCCGTGGCGTTATCCAGCTAAGCGCGAACTGCAATTTGGAGAATGGCAGCGCAATGACATTCTTGC
AGGTATCTTCGAGCCAGCCACGATCGACATTGATCTGGCTATCTTGCTGACAAAAGCAAGAGAACATAGC
GTTGCCTTGGTAGGTCCAGCGGCGGAGGAACTCTTTGATCCGGTTCCTGAACAGGATCTATTTGAGGCGC
TAAATGAAACCTTAACGCTATGGAACTCGCCGCCCGACTGGGCTGGCGATGAGCGAAATGTAGTGCTTAC
GTTGTCCCGCATTTGGTACAGCGCAGTAACCGGCAAAATCGCGCCGAAGGATGTCGCTGCCGACTGGGCA
ATGGAGCGCCTGCCGGCCCAGTATCAGCCCGTCATACTTGAAGCTAGACAGGCTTATCTTGGACAAGAAG
AAGATCGCTTGGCCTCGCGCGCAGATCAGTTGGAAGAATTTGTCCACTACGTGAAAGGCGAGATCACCAA
GGTAGTCGGCAAATAACCCTCGAGCCACCCATGACCAAAATCCCTTAACGTGAGTTACGCGTCGTTCCAC
TGAGCGTCAGACCCCGTAGAAAAGATCAAAGGATCTTCTTGAGATCCTTTTTTTCTGCGCGTAATCTGCT
GCTTGCAAACAAAAAAACCACCGCTACCAGCGGTGGTTTGTTTGCCGGATCAAGAGCTACCAACTCTTTT
TCCGAAGGTAACTGGCTTCAGCAGAGCGCAGATACCAAATACTGTTCTTCTAGTGTAGCCGTAGTTAGGC
CACCACTTCAAGAACTCTGTAGCACCGCCTACATACCTCGCTCTGCTAATCCTGTTACCAGTGGCTGCTG
CCAGTGGCGATAAGTCGTGTCTTACCGGGTTGGACTCAAGACGATAGTTACCGGATAAGGCGCAGCGGTC
GGGCTGAACGGGGGGTTCGTGCACACAGCCCAGCTTGGAGCGAACGACCTACACCGAACTGAGATACCTA
CAGCGTGAGCTATGAGAAAGCGCCACGCTTCCCGAAGGGAGAAAGGCGGACAGGTATCCGGTAAGCGGCA
GGGTCGGAACAGGAGAGCGCACGAGGGAGCTTCCAGGGGGAAACGCCTGGTATCTTTATAGTCCTGTCGG
GTTTCGCCACCTCTGACTTGAGCGTCGATTTTTGTGATGCTCGTCAGGGGGGCGGAGCCTATGGAAAAAC
GCCAGCAACGCGGCCTTTTTACGGTTCCTGGCCTTTTGCTGGCCTTTTGCTCACATGTT
Features (pLannotate 1.2.2; 12 found; start..end, strand, type, name):
    121..213     +  CDS            lacI (fragment): lac repressor; lacI; The lac repressor binds to the lac operator to inhibit transcription in E. coli. This inhibition can be relieved by adding lactose or isopropyl-β-D-thiogalactopyranoside (IPTG).
    268..295     -  terminator     rrnB T2 terminator: transcription terminator T2 from the E. coli rrnB gene
    427..470     +  terminator     rrnB T1 terminator: Escherichia coli rrnB; transcription terminator T1 from the E. coli rrnB gene
    517..553     -  CDS            lacZα (fragment): LacZα fragment of β-galactosidase; lacZ fragment
    570..665     +  protein_bind   attL3: mutant version of attL; recombination site for the Gateway® LR reaction LR Clonase™
    671..1573    +  CDS            CPXCR1: CPXCR_HUMAN - Experimental evidence at transcript level: Swiss-Prot protein existence level 2. From Homo sapiens (Human).
   1581..1676    -  protein_bind   attL3: mutant version of attL; recombination site for the Gateway® LR reaction LR Clonase™
   1695..1713    -  promoter       T7 promoter: promoter for bacteriophage T7 RNA polymerase
   1903..1926    +  promoter       Pc promoter (fragment): intI1 (promoter lies within the coding sequence); class 1 integron promoter
   2102..2158    +  CDS            GmR (fragment): gentamycin acetyltransferase; aacC1; confers resistance to gentamycin
   2165..2956    +  CDS            SmR: aminoglycoside adenylyltransferase (Murphy, 1985); aadA; confers resistance to spectinomycin and streptomycin
   3049..3637    +  rep_origin     ori: high-copy-number ColE1/pMB1/pBR322/pUC origin of replication
