[The description below was written by a language model from this plasmid's Addgene catalogue record and pLannotate feature annotations shown in this document.]
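Description:
pDONR223_CPXCR1_WT is a Gateway entry clone built on the Invitrogen pDONR223 backbone. It carries the wild-type human CPXCR1 open reading frame (also known as CT77) and belongs to the Target Accelerator Plasmid Collection, a set of reference and variant ORFs assembled for functional study of cancer-associated alleles. The sequenced plasmid is about 3.7 kb. It replicates in E. coli from a high-copy ColE1/pUC-type origin and is selected with spectinomycin through the aadA aminoglycoside adenylyltransferase gene (SmR). The annotation places this gene downstream of fragments of a class 1 integron Pc promoter and a gentamicin acetyltransferase gene, which are remnants of the cassette from which the marker was derived.

The CPXCR1 coding sequence of roughly 900 bp is flanked on both sides by attL recombination sites. The automated annotation labels both as attL3, but the important point is that they are the sites recognised in the Gateway LR reaction, which moves the ORF directionally into any compatible destination vector. The record lists no promoter for the insert, so the plasmid is a shuttle and archival clone rather than an expression construct. A T7 promoter lies outside the downstream att site and faces back toward the insert. The rrnB T1 and T2 terminators upstream of the cassette insulate it from read-through transcription, and the short lacI and lacZα fragments are backbone remnants. The clone is in the "closed" configuration, meaning a stop codon immediately follows the ORF. It therefore suits native or N-terminally tagged expression after transfer, but not C-terminal fusions. It typically serves as the wild-type reference alongside mutant alleles in expression-based functional assays.
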