Addgene plasmid #81819: pDONR223_CPXCR1_WT
Purpose: Gateway Donor vector containing CPXCR1 , part of the Target Accelerator Plasmid Collection.
Depositing lab: Jesse Boehm & William Hahn & David Root. Depositing organization: Broad Institute. Publication: Systematic Functional Interrogation of Rare Cancer Variants Identifies Oncogenic Alleles. Kim E, Ilic N, Shrestha Y, Zou L, Kamburov A, Zhu C, Yang X, Lubonja R, Tran N, Nguyen C, Lawrence MS, Piccioni F, Bagul M, Doench JG, Chouinard CR, Wu X, Hogstrom L, Natoli T, Tamayo P, Horn H, Corsello SM, Lage K, Root DE, Subramanian A, Golub TR, Getz G, Boehm JS, Hahn WC. Cancer Discov. 2016 Jul;6(7):714-26. doi: 10.1158/2159-8290.CD-16-0160. Epub 2016 May 4. PubMed 27147599.
Backbone
  Vector backbone: pDONR223
  Backbone manufacturer: Invitrogen
  Backbone size w/o insert (bp): 2790
  Vector type: Gateway Entry vector
Growth in bacteria
  Bacterial resistance: Spectinomycin, 50 μg/mL
  Growth temperature: 37°C
  Growth strain: DH5alpha
  Copy number: High Copy
Gene/Insert
  Gene/Insert name: CPXCR1 (alt name: NM_033048.5)
  Species: H. sapiens (human)
  Mutation: WT
  Entrez Gene: CPXCR1 (a.k.a. CT77)
  Promoter: None
  Cloning method: Gateway Cloning
  Sequencing primers: 5′ M13pUC-fwd; 3′ M13-Rev
Terms and licenses: Academic/Nonprofit Terms; Industry Terms: Not Available to Industry
Depositor comments: Closed state: stop codon immediately follows insert
How to cite: pDONR223_CPXCR1_WT was a gift from Jesse Boehm & William Hahn & David Root (Addgene plasmid # 81819 ; http://n2t.net/addgene:81819 ; RRID:Addgene_81819)
