>Addgene plasmid #81819 | pDONR223_CPXCR1_WT | depositor partial sequence | sequence record 155138 | Insert sequence
ATGAGTTCTCCTACTAAAGAAGGAAGTGATACAGCTGGAAATGCTCACAAAAATTCTGAAAATGAGCCTC
CTAATGACTGTAGTACAGACATAGAGTCTCCATCTGCTGATCCCAATATGATCTATCAGGTAGAAACCAA
CCCAATAAACAGGGAGCCAGGCACAGCAACCTCCCAGGAAGATGTTGTTCCTCAAGCAGCAGAAAACAGC
GAGCTCGAAACAGAGATCCAAAAAGATCAACGAGAAGAAGATCTAAAAGAAGAGCTTCTTCTACTTCAGA
CCCCCATTCCCAGAAAATTGGTCTCTCACAAGCCCTTAAATGATAGATCAAGATCCCACTCAGGGAAAGT
TGAGATGAAAGCAAACAATTTCCCCATAAATCACAAAACTCGTTTTCGACTTTCAACTTCATGGAGAGTC
CCATTTATTAACAGTCATGAGATAAGAAGTATGATTCTCCATCTGCTATGTGATAGATATTTCTCTCAGG
CTGCAGGGTGTCAGAATACCATGTGGGTAAAGCGAAAATATATAGCATGTCTTTACCATCCAAATAGTTT
CACCCATCACGAGAGAGCCATAACATTTAGAAGGCCTTCGAGGGTGCACTACTACCGTCCCCTCACTGAG
AGAATGACATCAGGAAAATTTTGCAAATCAACTGACACTAAAGGGAAATGTAGATTCCGTGCTATTGTGA
GGTCTGTGCTCTTTGTGTCACAGATACAAATTGAAAGTATTTTTAATATAAAAGGTTTTGTGGATATATT
GACATATATCCATACCATGAATGTTATGATCACAAACACCAATAATGGTTGGAAATACTTTTGTCCCATC
TGTGGAAGGCTTTTTAACACTTACTCTGAATTAAGACAACATTCATGCAGCTCTTCTGGGAAT
