>Addgene plasmid #81819 | pDONR223_CPXCR1_WT | addgene partial sequence | sequence record 160802 | M13-F20 5'-TGTAAAACGACGGCCAGT-3'
TTTTATTTTGACTGATAGTGACCTGTTCGTTGCAACAAATTGATGAGCAATGCTTTTTTATAATGCCAAC
TTTGTACAAAAAAGTTGGCACCATGAGTTCTCCTACTAAAGAAGGAAGTGATACAGCTGGAAATGCTCAC
AAAAATTCTGAAAATGAGCCTCCTAATGACTGTAGTACAGACATAGAGTCTCCATCTGCTGATCCCAATA
TGATCTATCAGGTAGAAACCAACCCAATAAACAGGGAGCCAGGCACAGCAACCTCCCAGGAAGATGTTGT
TCCTCAAGCAGCAGAAAACAGCGAGCTCGAAACAGAGATCCAAAAAGATCAACGAGAAGAAGATCTAAAA
GAAGAGCTTCTTCTACTTCAGACCCCCATTCCCAGAAAATTGGTCTCTCACAAGCCCTTAAATGATAGAT
CAAGATCCCACTCAGGGAAAGTTGAGATGAAAGCAAACAATTTCCCCATAAATCACAAAACTCGTTTTCG
ACTTTCAACTTCATGGAGAGTCCCATTTATTAACAGTCATGAGATAAGAAGTATGATTCTCCATCTGCTA
TGTGATAGATATTTCTCTCAGGCTGCAGGGTGTCAGAATACCATGTGGGTAAAGCGAAAATATATAGCAT
GTCTTTACCATCCAAATAGTTTCACCCATCACGAGAGAGCCATAACATTTAGAAGGCCTTCGAGGGTGCA
CTACTACCGTCCCCTCACTGAGAGAATGACATCAGGAAAATTTTGCAAATCAACTGACACTAAAGGGAAA
TGTAGATTCCGTGCTATTGTGAGGTCTGTGCTCTTTGTGTCACAGATACAAATTGAAAGTATTTTTAATA
TAAAAGGTTTTGTGGATATATTGACATATATCCATACCATGAATGTTATGATCACAAACACCAATAATGG
TTGGAAATACTTTTGTCCCATCTGTGGAAGGCTTTTTAACACTTACTCTGAATTAAGACAACATTCATGC
AGCTCTTCTGGGAATTGATTGCCA
